>Addgene plasmid #32467 | pTorPE-G-GECO1.1 | depositor full sequence | sequence record 37244 | pTorPE-G-GECO1.1 sequence 5474 bps
AAGAAACCAATTGTCCATATTGCATCAGACATTGCCGTCACTGCGTCTTTTACTGGCTCTTCTCGCTAAC
CAAACCGGTAACCCCGCTTATTAAAAGCATTCTGTAACAAAGCGGGACCAAAGCCATGACAAAAACGCGT
AACAAAAGTGTCTATAATCACGGCAGAAAAGTCCACATTGATTATTTGCACGGCGTCACACTTTGCTATG
CCATAGCATTTTTATCCATAAGATTAGCGGATCCTACCTGACGCTTTTTATCGCAACTCTCTACTGTTTC
TCCATACCCGTTTTTTGGGCTAACAGGAGGAATTAACCATGGGTTTAAAGAGGAGAAAGGTCATGAACAA
TAACGATCTCTTTCAGGCATCACGTCGGCGTTTTCTGGCACAACTCGGCAGCTTAACCGACGCCGGGACG
CTGGGGCCGTCATTGTTAACGCCGCGACGTGCGACTGCGGCGCAAGCGGCGACTGACGCTTCTAGAGGTT
CTCATCATCATCATCATCATGGTATGGCTAGCATGACTGGTGGACAGCAAATGGGTCGGGATCTGTACGA
CGATGATGATAAGGATCTCGCCACAATGGTCGACTCATCACGTCGTAAGTGGAATAAGACAGGTCACGCA
GTCAGAGCTATAGGTCGGCTGAGCTCACTCGAGAACGTCTATATCAAGGCCGACGAGCAGAAGAACGGCA
TCAAGGCGTACTTCAAGATCCGCCACAACATCGAGGGCGGCGGCGTGCAGCTCGCCTACCACTACCAGCA
GAACACCCCCATCGGCGACGGCCCCGTGCTGCTGCCCGACAACCACTACCTGAGCGTGCAGTCCATACTT
TCGAAAGACCCCAACGAGAAGCGCGATCACATGGTCCTGCTGGAGTTCGTGACCGCCGCCGGGATCACTC
TCGGCATGGACGAGCTGTACAAGGGCGGTACCGGAGGGAGCATGGTGAGCAAGGGCGAGGAGCTGTTCAC
CGGGGTGGTGCCCATCCAGGTCGAGCTGGACGGCGACGTAAACGGCCACAAGTTCAGCGTGTCCGGCGAG
GGTGAGGGCGATGCCACCTACGGCAAGCTGACCCTGAAGTTCATCTGCACCACCGGCAAGCTGCCCGTGC
CCTGGCCCACCCTCGTGACCACCCTGACCTACGGCGTGCAGTGCTTCAGCCGCTACCCCGACCACATGAA
GCAGCACGACTTCTTCAAGTCCGCCATGCCCGAAGGCTACATCCAGGAGCGCACCATCTTCTTCAAGGAC
GACGGCAACTACAAGACCCGCGCCGAGGTGAAGTTCGAGGGCGACACCCTGGTGAACCGCATCGAGCTGA
AGGGCATCGACTTCAAGGAGGACGGCAACATCCTGGGGCACAAGCTGGAGTACAACACGCGTGACCAACT
GACTGAAGAGCAGATCGCAGAATTTAAAGAGGCTTTCTCCCTATTTGACAAGGACGGGGATGGGACGATA
ACAACCAAGGAGCTGGGGACGGTGATGCGGTCTCTGGGGCAGAACCCCACAGAAGCAGAGCTGCAGGACA
TGATCAATGAAGTAGATGCCGACGGTGACGGCACAATCGACTTCCCTGAGTTCCTGACGATGATGGCAAG
AAAAATGAATGACACAGACAGTGAAGAGGAAATTAGAGAAGCGTTCCGTGTGTTTGATAAGGACGGCAAT
GGCTACATCGGCGCAGCAGAGCTTCGCCACGTGATGACAAACCTTGGAGAGAAGTTAACAGATGAAGAGG
TTGATGAAATGATCAGGGTAGCAGACATCGATGGGGATGGTCAGGTAAACTACGAAGAGTTTGTACAAAT
GATGACAGCGAAGTAGAAGCTTGGCTGTTTTGGCGGATGAGAGAAGATTTTCAGCCTGATACAGATTAAA
TCAGAACGCAGAAGCGGTCTGATAAAACAGAATTTGCCTGGCGGCAGTAGCGCGGTGGTCCCACCTGACC
CCATGCCGAACTCAGAAGTGAAACGCCGTAGCGCCGATGGTAGTGTGGGGTCTCCCCATGCGAGAGTAGG
GAACTGCCAGGCATCAAATAAAACGAAAGGCTCAGTCGAAAGACTGGGCCTTTCGTTTTATCTGTTGTTT
GTCGGTGAACGCTCTCCTGAGTAGGACAAATCCGCCGGGAGCGGATTTGAACGTTGCGAAGCAACGGCCC
GGAGGGTGGCGGGCAGGACGCCCGCCATAAACTGCCAGGCATCAAATTAAGCAGAAGGCCATCCTGACGG
ATGGCCTTTTTGCGTTTCTACAAACTCTTTTGTTTATTTTTCTAAATACATTCAAATATGTATCCGCTCA
TGAGACAATAACCCTGATAAATGCTTCAATAATATTGAAAAAGGAAGAGTATGAGTATTCAACATTTCCG
TGTCGCCCTTATTCCCTTTTTTGCGGCATTTTGCCTTCCTGTTTTTGCTCACCCAGAAACGCTGGTGAAA
GTAAAAGATGCTGAAGATCAGTTGGGTGCACGAGTGGGTTACATCGAACTGGATCTCAACAGCGGTAAGA
TCCTTGAGAGTTTTCGCCCCGAAGAACGTTTTCCAATGATGAGCACTTTTAAAGTTCTGCTATGTGGCGC
GGTATTATCCCGTGTTGACGCCGGGCAAGAGCAACTCGGTCGCCGCATACACTATTCTCAGAATGACTTG
GTTGAGTACTCACCAGTCACAGAAAAGCATCTTACGGATGGCATGACAGTAAGAGAATTATGCAGTGCTG
CCATAACCATGAGTGATAACACTGCGGCCAACTTACTTCTGACAACGATCGGAGGACCGAAGGAGCTAAC
CGCTTTTTTGCACAACATGGGGGATCATGTAACTCGCCTTGATCGTTGGGAACCGGAGCTGAATGAAGCC
ATACCAAACGACGAGCGTGACACCACGATGCCTGTAGCAATGGCAACAACGTTGCGCAAACTATTAACTG
GCGAACTACTTACTCTAGCTTCCCGGCAACAATTAATAGACTGGATGGAGGCGGATAAAGTTGCAGGACC
ACTTCTGCGCTCGGCCCTTCCGGCTGGCTGGTTTATTGCTGATAAATCTGGAGCCGGTGAGCGTGGGTCT
CGCGGTATCATTGCAGCACTGGGGCCAGATGGTAAGCCCTCCCGTATCGTAGTTATCTACACGACGGGGA
GTCAGGCAACTATGGATGAACGAAATAGACAGATCGCTGAGATAGGTGCCTCACTGATTAAGCATTGGTA
ACTGTCAGACCAAGTTTACTCATATATACTTTAGATTGATTTAAAACTTCATTTTTAATTTAAAAGGATC
TAGGTGAAGATCCTTTTTGATAATCTCATGACCAAAATCCCTTAACGTGAGTTTTCGTTCCACTGAGCGT
CAGACCCCGTAGAAAAGATCAAAGGATCTTCTTGAGATCCTTTTTTTCTGCGCGTAATCTGCTGCTTGCA
AACAAAAAAACCACCGCTACCAGCGGTGGTTTGTTTGCCGGATCAAGAGCTACCAACTCTTTTTCCGAAG
GTAACTGGCTTCAGCAGAGCGCAGATACCAAATACTGTCCTTCTAGTGTAGCCGTAGTTAGGCCACCACT
TCAAGAACTCTGTAGCACCGCCTACATACCTCGCTCTGCTAATCCTGTTACCAGTGGCTGCTGCCAGTGG
CGATAAGTCGTGTCTTACCGGGTTGGACTCAAGACGATAGTTACCGGATAAGGCGCAGCGGTCGGGCTGA
ACGGGGGGTTCGTGCACACAGCCCAGCTTGGAGCGAACGACCTACACCGAACTGAGATACCTACAGCGTG
AGCTATGAGAAAGCGCCACGCTTCCCGAAGGGAGAAAGGCGGACAGGTATCCGGTAAGCGGCAGGGTCGG
AACAGGAGAGCGCACGAGGGAGCTTCCAGGGGGAAACGCCTGGTATCTTTATAGTCCTGTCGGGTTTCGC
CACCTCTGACTTGAGCGTCGATTTTTGTGATGCTCGTCAGGGGGGCGGAGCCTATGGAAAAACGCCAGCA
ACGCGGCCTTTTTACGGTTCCTGGCCTTTTGCTGGCCTTTTGCTCACATGTTCTTTCCTGCGTTATCCCC
TGATTCTGTGGATAACCGTATTACCGCCTTTGAGTGAGCTGATACCGCTCGCCGCAGCCGAACGACCGAG
CGCAGCGAGTCAGTGAGCGAGGAAGCGGAAGAGCGCCTGATGCGGTATTTTCTCCTTACGCATCTGTGCG
GTATTTCACACCGCATATGGTGCACTCTCAGTACAATCTGCTCTGATGCCGCATAGTTAAGCCAGTATAC
ACTCCGCTATCGCTACGTGACTGGGTCATGGCTGCGCCCCGACACCCGCCAACACCCGCTGACGCGCCCT
GACGGGCTTGTCTGCTCCCGGCATCCGCTTACAGACAAGCTGTGACCGTCTCCGGGAGCTGCATGTGTCA
GAGGTTTTCACCGTCATCACCGAAACGCGCGAGGCAGCAGATCAATTCGCGCGCGAAGGCGAAGCGGCAT
GCATAATGTGCCTGTCAAATGGACGAAGCAGGGATTCTGCAAACCCTATGCTACTCCGTCAAGCCGTCAA
TTGTCTGATTCGTTACCAATTATGACAACTTGACGGCTACATCATTCACTTTTTCTTCACAACCGGCACG
GAACTCGCTCGGGCTGGCCCCGGTGCATTTTTTAAATACCCGCGAGAAATAGAGTTGATCGTCAAAACCA
ACATTGCGACCGACGGTGGCGATAGGCATCCGGGTGGTGCTCAAAAGCAGCTTCGCCTGGCTGATACGTT
GGTCCTCGCGCCAGCTTAAGACGCTAATCCCTAACTGCTGGCGGAAAAGATGTGACAGACGCGACGGCGA
CAAGCAAACATGCTGTGCGACGCTGGCGATATCAAAATTGCTGTCTGCCAGGTGATCGCTGATGTACTGA
CAAGCCTCGCGTACCCGATTATCCATCGGTGGATGGAGCGACTCGTTAATCGCTTCCATGCGCCGCAGTA
ACAATTGCTCAAGCAGATTTATCGCCAGCAGCTCCGAATAGCGCCCTTCCCCTTGCCCGGCGTTAATGAT
TTGCCCAAACAGGTCGCTGAAATGCGGCTGGTGCGCTTCATCCGGGCGAAAGAACCCCGTATTGGCAAAT
ATTGACGGCCAGTTAAGCCATTCATGCCAGTAGGCGCGCGGACGAAAGTAAACCCACTGGTGATACCATT
CGCGAGCCTCCGGATGACGACCGTAGTGATGAATCTCTCCTGGCGGGAACAGCAAAATATCACCCGGTCG
GCAAACAAATTCTCGTCCCTGATTTTTCACCACCCCCTGACCGCGAATGGTGAGATTGAGAATATAACCT
TTCATTCCCAGCGGTCGGTCGATAAAAAAATCGAGATAACCGTTGGCCTCAATCGGCGTTAAACCCGCCA
CCAGATGGGCATTAAACGAGTATCCCGGCAGCAGGGGATCATTTTGCGCTTCAGCCATACTTTTCATACT
CCCGCCATTCAGAG
Features (pLannotate 1.2.2; 12 found; start..end, strand, type, name):
      1..285     +  promoter       araBAD promoter: araBAD; promoter of the L-arabinose operon of E. coli; the araC regulatory gene is transcribed in the opposite direction (Guzman et al., 1995)
    343..480     +  CDS            torA (fragment): TORA_ECOLI - Experimental evidence at protein level: Swiss-Prot protein existence level 1. Reduces trimethylamine-N-oxide (TMAO) into trimethylamine; an anaerobic reaction coupled to energy-yielding reactions. From Escherichia coli (strain K12).
    487..1834    +  CDS            GCaMP6f (fragment): improved fluorescent protein-based calcium sensor (Chen et al., 2013)
   1926..2041    +  ncRNA          5S rRNA: Accession: RF00001 - 5S ribosomal RNA
   2045..2131    +  terminator     rrnB T1 terminator: Escherichia coli rrnB; transcription terminator T1 from the E. coli rrnB gene
   2223..2250    +  terminator     rrnB T2 terminator: transcription terminator T2 from the E. coli rrnB gene
   2269..2360    +  promoter       AmpR promoter: bla
   2361..3221    +  CDS            AmpR: β-lactamase; bla; confers resistance to ampicillin, carbenicillin, and related antibiotics
   3392..3980    +  rep_origin     ori: high-copy-number ColE1/pMB1/pBR322/pUC origin of replication
   4166..4306    -  misc_feature   bom: basis of mobility region from pBR322
   4408..4448    -  CDS            rop (fragment): Rop protein, which maintains plasmids at low copy number; rop
   4570..5448    -  CDS            araC: L-arabinose regulatory protein; araC
