[The description below was written by a language model from this plasmid's Addgene catalogue record and pLannotate feature annotations shown in this document.]
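Description:
pTorPE-G-GECO1.1 is a lab-constructed bacterial expression plasmid derived from pBAD/His B, built to produce the green intensiometric calcium indicator G-GECO1.1 in E. coli. It is maintained through a ColE1/pBR322-type origin, with the pBR322 bom region and a fragment of rop nearby. The catalogue lists the plasmid as low copy, although the automated annotation labels the origin generically as high-copy. Selection is by ampicillin resistance from the bla gene under its own promoter.

Expression is driven by the L-arabinose-inducible araBAD promoter, and the divergently transcribed araC regulator is carried on the same plasmid. Transcription is terminated by the rrnB T1 and T2 terminators, which follow a 5S rRNA segment. The open reading frame begins with a modified TorA leader peptide supplied by the backbone. TorA is a standard twin-arginine translocation (Tat) signal that exports folded proteins to the periplasm, and here it carries three substitutions relative to the native sequence. Next come an N-terminal 6xHis tag for affinity purification and the G-GECO1.1 coding sequence, which was cloned between XbaI and HindIII sites that both remain intact. G-GECO1.1 is a GCaMP3 derivative carrying eight point mutations (K69E, N77Y, D86G, K119I, L173Q, K380N, S404G, E430V). This ancestry explains why the annotation software matched the insert to a GCaMP6f fragment, a related sensor, rather than to G-GECO itself.

The record does not state the purpose of the periplasmic targeting. The design suits arabinose-controlled production of the indicator in bacteria, for example for colony-based fluorescence screening of sensor variants or for His-tag purification and in vitro characterisation. The associated publication describes an expanded palette of genetically encoded calcium indicators.
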