Addgene plasmid #32467: pTorPE-G-GECO1.1
Depositing lab: Robert Campbell. Depositing organization: University of Alberta. Publication: An Expanded Palette of Genetically Encoded Ca2+ Indicators. Zhao Y, Araki S, Wu J, Teramoto T, Chang YF, Nakano M, Abdelfattah AS, Fujiwara M, Ishihara T, Nagai T, Campbell RE. Science. 2011 Sep 30;333(6051):1888-91. doi: 10.1126/science.1208592 PubMed 21903779.
Backbone
  Vector backbone: Customized Vector
  Backbone size w/o insert (bp): 4100
  Vector type: Bacterial Expression ; Lab constructed
Growth in bacteria
  Bacterial resistance: Ampicillin, 100 μg/mL
  Growth temperature: 37°C
  Growth strain: DH10B
  Copy number: Low Copy
Gene/Insert
  Gene/Insert name: G-GECO1.1 (alt name: green intensiometric genetically encoded Ca2+-indicators for optical imaging version 1.`)
  Insert size (bp): 1251
  Mutation: GCaMP3 K69E/N77Y/D86G/K119I/L173Q/K380N/S404G/E430V
  GenBank ID: JN258414
  Tag / fusion protein: 6 His tag (N terminal on insert); Modified TorA MNNNDLFQASRRRFLAQLG[G to S]LT[V to D]AG[M to T]LGPSLLTPRRATAAQAATDAS. (N terminal on backbone)
  Cloning method: Restriction Enzyme; 5′ cloning site XbaI (not destroyed); 3′ cloning site HindIII (not destroyed)
  Sequencing primers: 5′ ATGCCATAGCATTTTTATCC; 3′ GATTTAATCTGTATCAGG
Terms and licenses: Academic/Nonprofit Terms; Industry Terms: Not Available to Industry
Depositor comments: The vector is modified from pBAD/ His B (Invitrogen).
How to cite: pTorPE-G-GECO1.1 was a gift from Robert Campbell (Addgene plasmid # 32467 ; http://n2t.net/addgene:32467 ; RRID:Addgene_32467)
