>Addgene plasmid #32467 | pTorPE-G-GECO1.1 | depositor partial sequence | sequence record 37245 | 6x His+ G-GECO1.1
GGTTCTCATCATCATCATCATCATGGTATGGCTAGCATGACTGGTGGACAGCAAATGGGTCGGGATCTGT
ACGACGATGATGATAAGGATCTCGCCACAATGGTCGACTCATCACGTCGTAAGTGGAATAAGACAGGTCA
CGCAGTCAGAGCTATAGGTCGGCTGAGCTCACTCGAGAACGTCTATATCAAGGCCGACGAGCAGAAGAAC
GGCATCAAGGCGTACTTCAAGATCCGCCACAACATCGAGGGCGGCGGCGTGCAGCTCGCCTACCACTACC
AGCAGAACACCCCCATCGGCGACGGCCCCGTGCTGCTGCCCGACAACCACTACCTGAGCGTGCAGTCCAT
ACTTTCGAAAGACCCCAACGAGAAGCGCGATCACATGGTCCTGCTGGAGTTCGTGACCGCCGCCGGGATC
ACTCTCGGCATGGACGAGCTGTACAAGGGCGGTACCGGAGGGAGCATGGTGAGCAAGGGCGAGGAGCTGT
TCACCGGGGTGGTGCCCATCCAGGTCGAGCTGGACGGCGACGTAAACGGCCACAAGTTCAGCGTGTCCGG
CGAGGGTGAGGGCGATGCCACCTACGGCAAGCTGACCCTGAAGTTCATCTGCACCACCGGCAAGCTGCCC
GTGCCCTGGCCCACCCTCGTGACCACCCTGACCTACGGCGTGCAGTGCTTCAGCCGCTACCCCGACCACA
TGAAGCAGCACGACTTCTTCAAGTCCGCCATGCCCGAAGGCTACATCCAGGAGCGCACCATCTTCTTCAA
GGACGACGGCAACTACAAGACCCGCGCCGAGGTGAAGTTCGAGGGCGACACCCTGGTGAACCGCATCGAG
CTGAAGGGCATCGACTTCAAGGAGGACGGCAACATCCTGGGGCACAAGCTGGAGTACAACACGCGTGACC
AACTGACTGAAGAGCAGATCGCAGAATTTAAAGAGGCTTTCTCCCTATTTGACAAGGACGGGGATGGGAC
GATAACAACCAAGGAGCTGGGGACGGTGATGCGGTCTCTGGGGCAGAACCCCACAGAAGCAGAGCTGCAG
GACATGATCAATGAAGTAGATGCCGACGGTGACGGCACAATCGACTTCCCTGAGTTCCTGACGATGATGG
CAAGAAAAATGAATGACACAGACAGTGAAGAGGAAATTAGAGAAGCGTTCCGTGTGTTTGATAAGGACGG
CAATGGCTACATCGGCGCAGCAGAGCTTCGCCACGTGATGACAAACCTTGGAGAGAAGTTAACAGATGAA
GAGGTTGATGAAATGATCAGGGTAGCAGACATCGATGGGGATGGTCAGGTAAACTACGAAGAGTTTGTAC
AAATGATGACAGCGAAGTAG
