>Addgene plasmid #32467 | pTorPE-G-GECO1.1 | addgene partial sequence | sequence record 38293 | pBAD-Fwd
TTTATCGCAACTCTCTACTGTTTCTCCATACCCGTTTTTTGGGCTAACAGGAGGAATTAACCATGGGTTT
AAAGAGGAGAAAGGTCATGAACAATAACGATCTCTTTCAGGCATCACGTCGGCGTTTTCTGGCACAACTC
GGCAGCTTAACCGACGCCGGGACGCTGGGGCCGTCATTGTTAACGCCGCGACGTGCGACTGCGGCGCAAG
CGGCGACTGACGCTTCTAGAGGTTCTCATCATCATCATCATCATGGTATGACTAGCATGACTGGTGGACA
GCAAATGGGTCGGGATCTGTACGACGATGATGATAAGGACCTCGCCACAATGGTCGACTCATCACGTCGT
AAGTGGAATAAGACAGGTCACGCAGTCAGAGCTATAGGTCGGCTGAGCTCACTCGAGAACGTCTATATCA
AGGCCGACGAGCAGAAGAACGGCATCAAGGCGTACTTCAAGATCCGCCACAACATCGAGGGCGGCGGCGT
GCAGCTCGCCTACCACTACCAGCAGAACACCCCCATCGGCGACGGCCCCGTGCTGCTGCCCGACAACCAC
TACCTGAGCGTGCAGTCCATACTTTCGAAAGACCCCAACGAGAAGCGCGATCACATGGTCCTGCTGGAGT
TCGTGACCGCCGCCGGGATCACTCTCGGCATGGACGAGCTGTACAAGGGCGGTACCGGAGGGAGCATGGT
GAGCAAGGGCGAGGAGCTGTTCACCGGGGTGGTGCCCATCCAGGTCGAGCTGGACGGCGACGTAAACGGC
CACAAGTTCAGCGTGTCCGGCGAGGGTGAGGGCGATGCCACCTACGGCAAGCTGACCCTGAAGTTCATCT
GCACCACCGGCAAGCTGCCCGTGCCCTGGCCCACCCTCGTGACCACC
