>Addgene plasmid #32467 | pTorPE-G-GECO1.1 | addgene partial sequence | sequence record 38297 | pBAD-Rev
AGCTTCTACTTCGCTGTCATCATTTGTACAAACTCTTCGTAGTTTACCTGACCATCCCCATCGATGTCTG
CTACCCTGATCATTTCATCGACCTCTTCATCTGTTAACTTCTCTCCAAGGTTTGTCATCACGTGGCGAAG
CTCTGCTGCGCCGATGTAGCCATTGCCGTCCTTATCAAACACACGGAACGCTTCTCTAATTTCCTCTTCA
CTGTCTGTGTCATTCATTTTTCTTGCCATCATCGTCAGGAACTCAGGGAAGTCGATTGTGCCGTCACCGT
CGGCATCTACTTCATTGATCATGTCCTGCAGCTCTGCTTCTGTGGGGTTCTGCCCCAGAGACCGCATCAC
CGTCCCCAGCTCCTTGGTTGTTATCGTCCCATCCCCGTCCTTGTCAAATAGGGAGAAAGCCTCTTTAAAT
TCTGCGATCTGCTCTTCAGTCAGTTGGTCACGCGTGTTGTACTCCAGCTTGTGCCCCAGGATGTTGCCGT
CCTCCTTGAAGTCGATGCCCTTCAGCTCGATGCGGTTCACCAGGGTGTCGCCCTCGAACTTCACCTCGGC
GCGGGTCTTGTAGTTGCCGTCGTCCTTGAAGAAGATGGTGCGCTCCTGGATGTAGCCTTCGGGCATGGCG
GACTTGAAGAAGTCGTGCTGCTTCATGTGGTCGGGGTAGCGGCTGAAGCACTGCACGCCGTAGGTC
